Addgene plasmid #21047: pmRFP_LAP2beta_IRES_puro2b
Depositing lab: Daniel Gerlich. Depositing organization: ETH Zurich (Swiss Federal Institute of Technology). Publication: Aurora B-mediated abscission checkpoint protects against tetraploidization. Steigemann P, Wurzenberger C, Schmitz MH, Held M, Guizetti J, Maar S, Gerlich DW. Cell. 2009 Feb 6. 136(3):473-84. 10.1016/j.cell.2008.12.020 PubMed 19203582.
Backbone
  Vector backbone: IRES_puro2b
  Vector type: Mammalian Expression, Bacterial Expression
  Selectable markers: Puromycin
Growth in bacteria
  Bacterial resistance: Ampicillin, 100 μg/mL
  Growth temperature: 37°C
  Growth strain: DH5alpha
  Copy number: High Copy
Gene/Insert
  Gene/Insert name: LAP2_beta (alt name: Tmpo)
  Species: R. norvegicus (rat)
  Entrez Gene: TMPO (a.k.a. CMD1T, LAP2, LEMD4, PRO0868, TP)
  Tag / fusion protein: mRFP
  Cloning method: Restriction Enzyme; 5′ cloning site - (unknown if destroyed); 3′ cloning site - (unknown if destroyed)
  Sequencing primers: 5′ -
Terms and licenses: Academic/Nonprofit Terms; Industry Terms: Not Available to Industry
How to cite: pmRFP_LAP2beta_IRES_puro2b was a gift from Daniel Gerlich (Addgene plasmid # 21047 ; http://n2t.net/addgene:21047 ; RRID:Addgene_21047)
