[The description below was written by a language model from this plasmid's Addgene catalogue record and pLannotate feature annotations shown in this document.]
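Description:
pmRFP_LAP2beta_IRES_puro2b is a mammalian expression plasmid of about 6.4 kb built on the IRES_puro2b backbone. It is designed to express a red fluorescent fusion of the inner nuclear membrane protein LAP2β (lamina-associated polypeptide 2 beta, gene Tmpo/TMPO; listed as rat) and to allow puromycin selection of expressing cells. In E. coli it is maintained as a high-copy plasmid through a ColE1/pUC-type origin and selected with ampicillin via the β-lactamase gene and its native promoter. Residual lac promoter/operator, lacI and bom fragments are carry-over from the cloning backbone.

The expression unit is driven by the human CMV immediate-early enhancer and promoter. mRFP1, a monomeric red fluorescent protein derived from Discosoma, is the first annotated coding sequence, followed by a short multiple cloning site remnant. The automated annotation does not label the LAP2β insert itself, but an unannotated stretch of roughly 700 bp lies between the MCS fragment and the downstream chimeric intron, which is consistent with the insert sitting there as a C-terminal fusion partner of mRFP. That span seems short for a full-length coding sequence, and the record does not state whether the whole protein or only a portion is present. Downstream, a chimeric adenovirus/immunoglobulin intron, an EMCV IRES and the puromycin N-acetyltransferase gene lie on the same transcript, which ends at the bovine growth hormone polyadenylation signal. Because the fusion protein and the resistance marker are translated from one bicistronic mRNA, puromycin selection enriches for cells that also express the tagged protein, which favours generation of stable cell lines.

The associated publication concerns an Aurora B-dependent abscission checkpoint. This suggests use as a live-cell nuclear envelope marker during cell division, though the record does not state the purpose explicitly.
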