Features (pLannotate 1.2.2; 19 found; start..end, strand, type, name):
     30..82      -  misc_feature   bom (fragment): basis of mobility region from pBR322
    237..616     +  enhancer       CMV enhancer: human cytomegalovirus immediate early enhancer
    617..820     +  promoter       CMV promoter: human cytomegalovirus (CMV) immediate early promoter
    865..1539    +  CDS            mRFP1: mRFP1 is a basic (constitutively fluorescent) red fluorescent protein published in 2002, derived from Discosoma sp.. It is reported to be a somewhat slowly-maturing monomer with low acid sensitivity.
   1550..1572    +  misc_feature   MCS (fragment): multiple cloning site
   2277..2506    +  intron         chimeric intron: chimera between introns from adenovirus and immunoglobulin heavy chain genes
   2673..3135    +  misc_feature   IRES: internal ribosome entry site (IRES) of the encephalomyocarditis virus (EMCV)
   3168..3767    +  CDS            PuroR: puromycin N-acetyltransferase; pac from Streptomyces alboniger; confers resistance to puromycin
   3817..3882    +  CDS            dmpM (fragment): DMPM_STRAD - Protein inferred from homology: Swiss-Prot protein existence level 3. From Streptomyces alboniger.
   3909..4133    +  polyA_signal   bGH poly(A) signal: bovine growth hormone polyadenylation signal
   4137..4158    +  promoter       SV40 promoter (fragment): SV40 enhancer and early promoter
   4168..4219    +  polyA_signal   SV40 poly(A) signal (fragment): SV40 polyadenylation signal
   4283..4299    -  protein_bind   lac operator: The lac repressor binds to the lac operator to inhibit transcription in E. coli. This inhibition can be relieved by adding lactose or isopropyl-β-D-thiogalactopyranoside (IPTG). lac repressor encoded by lacI
   4307..4337    -  promoter       lac promoter: promoter for the E. coli lac operon
   4352..4373    -  protein_bind   CAP binding site: CAP binding activates transcription in the presence of cAMP. E. coli catabolite activator protein
   4386..4478    -  CDS            lacI (fragment): lac repressor; lacI; The lac repressor binds to the lac operator to inhibit transcription in E. coli. This inhibition can be relieved by adding lactose or isopropyl-β-D-thiogalactopyranoside (IPTG).
   4661..5249    -  rep_origin     ori: high-copy-number ColE1/pMB1/pBR322/pUC origin of replication
   5420..6280    -  CDS            AmpR: β-lactamase; bla; confers resistance to ampicillin, carbenicillin, and related antibiotics
   6281..6385    -  promoter       AmpR promoter: bla
>Addgene plasmid #21047 | pmRFP_LAP2beta_IRES_puro2b | addgene full sequence | sequence record 236327 | Addgene NGS Result
TCGACGGATCGGGAGATCTCCCGATCCCCTATGGTGCACTCTCAGTACAATCTGCTCTGATGCCGCATAG
TTAAGCCAGTATCTGCTCCCTGCTTGTGTGTTGGAGGTCGCTGAGTAGTGCGCGAGCAAAATTTAAGCTA
CAACAAGGCAAGGCTTGACCGACAATTGCATGAAGAATCTGCTTAGGGTTAGGCGTTTTGCGCTGCTTCG
CGATGTACGGGCCAGATATACGCGTTGACATTGATTATTGACTAGTTATTAATAGTAATCAATTACGGGG
TCATTAGTTCATAGCCCATATATGGAGTTCCGCGTTACATAACTTACGGTAAATGGCCCGCCTGGCTGAC
CGCCCAACGACCCCCGCCCATTGACGTCAATAATGACGTATGTTCCCATAGTAACGCCAATAGGGACTTT
CCATTGACGTCAATGGGTGGAGTATTTACGGTAAACTGCCCACTTGGCAGTACATCAAGTGTATCATATG
CCAAGTACGCCCCCTATTGACGTCAATGACGGTAAATGGCCCGCCTGGCATTATGCCCAGTACATGACCT
TATGGGACTTTCCTACTTGGCAGTACATCTACGTATTAGTCATCGCTATTACCATGGTGATGCGGTTTTG
GCAGTACATCAATGGGCGTGGATAGCGGTTTGACTCACGGGGATTTCCAAGTCTCCACCCCATTGACGTC
AATGGGAGTTTGTTTTGGCACCAAAATCAACGGGACTTTCCAAAATGTCGTAACAACTCCGCCCCATTGA
CGCAAATGGGCGGTAGGCGTGTACGGTGGGAGGTCTATATAAGCAGAGCTGGTTTAGTGAACCGTCAGAT
CCGCTAGCGCTACCGGTCGCCACCATGGCCTCCTCCGAGGACGTCATCAAGGAGTTCATGCGCTTCAAGG
TGCGCATGGAGGGCTCCGTGAACGGCCACGAGTTCGAGATCGAGGGCGAGGGCGAGGGCCGCCCCTACGA
GGGCACCCAGACCGCCAAGCTGAAGGTGACCAAGGGCGGCCCCCTGCCCTTCGCCTGGGACATCCTGTCC
CCTCAGTTCCAGTACGGCTCCAAGGCCTACGTGAAGCACCCCGCCGACATCCCCGACTACTTGAAGCTGT
CCTTCCCCGAGGGCTTCAAGTGGGAGCGCGTGATGAACTTCGAGGACGGCGGCGTGGTGACCGTGACCCA
GGACTCCTCCCTGCAGGACGGCGAGTTCATCTACAAGGTGAAGCTGCGCGGCACCAACTTCCCCTCCGAC
GGCCCCGTAATGCAGAAGAAGACCATGGGCTGGGAGGCCTCCACCGAGCGGATGTACCCCGAGGACGGCG
CCCTGAAGGGCGAGATCAAGATGAGGCTGAAGCTGAAGGACGGCGGCCACTACGACGCCGAGGTCAAGAC
CACCTACATGGCCAAGAAGCCCGTGCAGCTGCCCGGCGCCTACAAGACCGACATCAAGCTGGACATCACC
TCCCACAACGAGGACTACACCATCGTGGAACAGTACGAGCGCGCCGAGGGCCGCCACTCCACCGGCGCCC
TGTACAAGTACTCAGATCTCGAGCTCAAGCTTGCATTAACTAGGGAGTCCACGAGAGGGTCGAGAAGAAC
TCCAAGGAGAAGGGTGGAACCCTCACAGCATTTTCGTGTAGATGGTGCAGTAATTTCAGAGAGTACTCCC
ATAGCTGAGACTATAAAGGCTTCCAGCAACGACTCCTTAGTGGCCAATAGGTTGACTGGAAATTTCAAGC
ATGCATCTTCTATTCTGCCAATCACTGAATTCTCAGACATAACCAGAAGAACACCAAAGAAACCATTGAC
AAGAGCTGAAGTGGGAGAAAAAACAGAGGAAAGAAGAGTAGAAAGGGATATTCTGAAGGAAATGTTCCCG
TATGAAGCCTCTACTCCAACCGGAATTAGTGCTAGTTGCCGCAGACCAATCAAAGGTGCTGCCGGCCGGC
CGCTCGAGCTCAGTGACTTCAGGATGGAAGAATCGTTCTCATCTAAGTACGTCCCGAAGTACGTTCCCTT
GGCAGACGTCAAGTCGGAAAAGACAAAGAAGGGACGCTCCGTTCCCATGTGGATAAAAATGCTGCTGTTT
GCTCTCGTGGCGGGTTTTTTGTTTTTGGTCTATCAAGCTATGGAAACCAACCAAGGAAACCCCTTCACTA
ATTTTCTTCAAGATACTAAAATATCCAACTGAGGATCCGCGGCCGCATAGATAACTGATCCAGTGTGCTG
GAATTAATTCGCTGTCTGCGAGGGCCAGCTGTTGGGGTGAGTACTCCCTCTCAAAAGCGGGCATGACTTC
TGCGCTAAGATTGTCAGTTTCCAAAAACGAGGAGGATTTGATATTCACCTGGCCCGCGGTGATGCCTTTG
AGGGTGGCCGCGTCCATCTGGTCAGAAAAGACAATCTTTTTGTTGTCAAGCTTGAGGTGTGGCAGGCTTG
AGATCTGGCCATACACTTGAGTGACAATGACATCCACTTTGCCTTTCTCTCCACAGGTGTCCACTCCCAG
GTCCAACTGCAGGTCGAGCATGCATCTAGGGCGGCCAATTCCGCCCCTCTCCCCCCCCCCCCTAACGTTA
CTGGCCGAAGCCGCTTGGAATAAGGCCGGTGTGCGTTTGTCTATATGTTATTTTCCACCATATTGCCGTC
TTTTGGCAATGTGAGGGCCCGGAAACCTGGCCCTGTCTTCTTGACGAGCATTCCTAGGGGTCTTTCCCCT
CTCGCCAAAGGAATGCAAGGTCTGTTGAATGTCGTGAAGGAAGCAGTTCCTCTGGAAGCTTCTTGAAGAC
AAACAACGTCTGTAGCGACCCTTTGCAGGCAGCGGAACCCCCCACCTGGCGACAGGTGCCTCTGCGGCCA
AAAGCCACGTGTATAAGATACACCTGCAAAGGCGGCACAACCCCAGTGCCACGTTGTGAGTTGGATAGTT
GTGGAAAGAGTCAAATGGCTCTCCTCAAGCGTATTCAACAAGGGGCTGAAGGATGCCCAGAAGGTACCCC
ATTGTATGGGATCTGATCTGGGGCCTCGGTGCACATGCTTTACATGTGTTTAGTCGAGGTTAAAAAAACG
TCTAGGCCCCCCGAACCACGGGGACGTGGTTTTCCTTTGAAAAACACGATGATAAGCTTGCCACAACCCA
CAAGGAGACGACCTTCCATGACCGAGTACAAGCCCACGGTGCGCCTCGCCACCCGCGACGACGTCCCCCG
GGCCGTACGCACCCTCGCCGCCGCGTTCGCCGACTACCCCGCCACGCGCCACACCGTCGACCCGGACCGC
CACATCGAGCGGGTCACCGAGCTGCAAGAACTCTTCCTCACGCGCGTCGGGCTCGACATCGGCAAGGTGT
GGGTCGCGGACGACGGCGCCGCGGTGGCGGTCTGGACCACGCCGGAGAGCGTCGAAGCGGGGGCGGTGTT
CGCCGAGATCGGCCCGCGCATGGCCGAGTTGAGCGGTTCCCGGCTGGCCGCGCAGCAACAGATGGAAGGC
CTCCTGGCGCCGCACCGGCCCAAGGAGCCCGCGTGGTTCCTGGCCACCGTCGGCGTCTCGCCCGACCACC
AGGGCAAGGGTCTGGGCAGCGCCGTCGTGCTCCCCGGAGTGGAGGCGGCCGAGCGCGCCGGGGTGCCCGC
CTTCCTGGAGACCTCCGCGCCCCGCAACCTCCCCTTCTACGAGCGGCTCGGCTTCACCGTCACCGCCGAC
GTCGAGGTGCCCGAAGGACCGCGCACCTGGTGCATGACCCGCAAGCCCGGTGCCTGACGCCCGCCCCACG
ACCCGCAGCGCCCGACCGAAAGGAGCGCACGACCCCATGGCTCCGACCGAAGCCACCCGGGGCGGCCCCG
CCGACCCCGCACCCGCCCCCGAGGCCCACCGACTCTAGAGCTCGCTGATCAGCCTCGACTGTGCCTTCTA
GTTGCCAGCCATCTGTTGTTTGCCCCTCCCCCGTGCCTTCCTTGACCCTGGAAGGTGCCACTCCCACTGT
CCTTTCCTAATAAAATGAGGAAATTGCATCGCATTGTCTGAGTAGGTGTCATTCTATTCTGGGGGGTGGG
GTGGGGCAGGACAGCAAGGGGGAGGATTGGGAAGACAATAGCAGGCATGCTGGGGATGCGGTGGGCTCTA
TGGCTTCTGAGGCGGAAAGAACCAGCTGGGGCTCGAGTGCATTCTAGTTGTGGTTTGTCCAAACTCATCA
ATGTATCTTATCATGTCTGTATACCGTCGACCTCTAGCTAGAGCTTGGCGTAATCATGGTCATAGCTGTT
TCCTGTGTGAAATTGTTATCCGCTCACAATTCCACACAACATACGAGCCGGAAGCATAAAGTGTAAAGCC
TGGGGTGCCTAATGAGTGAGCTAACTCACATTAATTGCGTTGCGCTCACTGCCCGCTTTCCAGTCGGGAA
ACCTGTCGTGCCAGCTGCATTAATGAATCGGCCAACGCGCGGGGAGAGGCGGTTTGCGTATTGGGCGCTC
TTCCGCTTCCTCGCTCACTGACTCGCTGCGCTCGGTCGTTCGGCTGCGGCGAGCGGTATCAGCTCACTCA
AAGGCGGTAATACGGTTATCCACAGAATCAGGGGATAACGCAGGAAAGAACATGTGAGCAAAAGGCCAGC
AAAAGGCCAGGAACCGTAAAAAGGCCGCGTTGCTGGCGTTTTTCCATAGGCTCCGCCCCCCTGACGAGCA
TCACAAAAATCGACGCTCAAGTCAGAGGTGGCGAAACCCGACAGGACTATAAAGATACCAGGCGTTTCCC
CCTGGAAGCTCCCTCGTGCGCTCTCCTGTTCCGACCCTGCCGCTTACCGGATACCTGTCCGCCTTTCTCC
CTTCGGGAAGCGTGGCGCTTTCTCATAGCTCACGCTGTAGGTATCTCAGTTCGGTGTAGGTCGTTCGCTC
CAAGCTGGGCTGTGTGCACGAACCCCCCGTTCAGCCCGACCGCTGCGCCTTATCCGGTAACTATCGTCTT
GAGTCCAACCCGGTAAGACACGACTTATCGCCACTGGCAGCAGCCACTGGTAACAGGATTAGCAGAGCGA
GGTATGTAGGCGGTGCTACAGAGTTCTTGAAGTGGTGGCCTAACTACGGCTACACTAGAAGAACAGTATT
TGGTATCTGCGCTCTGCTGAAGCCAGTTACCTTCGGAAAAAGAGTTGGTAGCTCTTGATCCGGCAAACAA
ACCACCGCTGGTAGCGGTGGTTTTTTTGTTTGCAAGCAGCAGATTACGCGCAGAAAAAAAGGATCTCAAG
AAGATCCTTTGATCTTTTCTACGGGGTCTGACGCTCAGTGGAACGAAAACTCACGTTAAGGGATTTTGGT
CATGAGATTATCAAAAAGGATCTTCACCTAGATCCTTTTAAATTAAAAATGAAGTTTTAAATCAATCTAA
AGTATATATGAGTAAACTTGGTCTGACAGTTACCAATGCTTAATCAGTGAGGCACCTATCTCAGCGATCT
GTCTATTTCGTTCATCCATAGTTGCCTGACTCCCCGTCGTGTAGATAACTACGATACGGGAGGGCTTACC
ATCTGGCCCCAGTGCTGCAATGATACCGCGAGACCCACGCTCACCGGCTCCAGATTTATCAGCAATAAAC
CAGCCAGCCGGAAGGGCCGAGCGCAGAAGTGGTCCTGCAACTTTATCCGCCTCCATCCAGTCTATTAATT
GTTGCCGGGAAGCTAGAGTAAGTAGTTCGCCAGTTAATAGTTTGCGCAACGTTGTTGCCATTGCTACAGG
CATCGTGGTGTCACGCTCGTCGTTTGGTATGGCTTCATTCAGCTCCGGTTCCCAACGATCAAGGCGAGTT
ACATGATCCCCCATGTTGTGCAAAAAAGCGGTTAGCTCCTTCGGTCCTCCGATCGTTGTCAGAAGTAAGT
TGGCCGCAGTGTTATCACTCATGGTTATGGCAGCACTGCATAATTCTCTTACTGTCATGCCATCCGTAAG
ATGCTTTTCTGTGACTGGTGAGTACTCAACCAAGTCATTCTGAGAATAGTGTATGCGGCGACCGAGTTGC
TCTTGCCCGGCGTCAATACGGGATAATACCGCGCCACATAGCAGAACTTTAAAAGTGCTCATCATTGGAA
AACGTTCTTCGGGGCGAAAACTCTCAAGGATCTTACCGCTGTTGAGATCCAGTTCGATGTAACCCACTCG
TGCACCCAACTGATCTTCAGCATCTTTTACTTTCACCAGCGTTTCTGGGTGAGCAAAAACAGGAAGGCAA
AATGCCGCAAAAAAGGGAATAAGGGCGACACGGAAATGTTGAATACTCATACTCTTCCTTTTTCAATATT
ATTGAAGCATTTATCAGGGTTATTGTCTCATGAGCGGATACATATTTGAATGTATTTAGAAAAATAAACA
AATAGGGGTTCCGCGCACATTTCCCCGAAAAGTGCCACCTGACG
