>Addgene plasmid #21047 | pmRFP_LAP2beta_IRES_puro2b | addgene partial sequence | sequence record 26873 | 21047 with mCherry-F
CGGATGTACCCCGAGGACGGCGCCCTGAAGGGCGAGATCAAGATGAGGCTGAAGCTGAAGGACGGCGGCC
ACTACGACGCCGAGGTCAAGACCACCTACATGGCCAAGAAGCCCGTGCAGCTGCCCGGCGCCTACAAGAC
CGACATCAAGCTGGACATCACCTCCCACAACGAGGACTACACCATCGTGGAACAGTACGAGCGCGCCGAG
GGCCGCCACTCCACCGGCGCCCTGTACAAGTACTCAGATCTCGAGCTCAAGCTTGCATTAACTAGGGAGT
CCACGAGAGGGTCGAGAAGAACTCCAAGGAGAAGGGTGGAACCCTCACAGCATTTTCGTGTAGATGGTGC
AGTAATTTCAGAGAGTACTCCCATAGCTGAGACTATAAAGGCTTCCAGCAACGACTCCTTAGTGGCCAAT
AGGTTGACTGGAAATTTCAAGCATGCATCTTCTATTCTGCCAATCACTGAATTCTCAGACATAACCAGAA
GAACACCAAAGAAACCATTGACAAGAGCTGAAGTGGGAGAAAAAACAGAGGAAAGAAGAGTAGAAAGGGA
TATTCTGAAGGAAATGTTCCCGTATGAAGCCTCTACTCCAACCGGAATTAGTGCTAGTTGCCGCAGACCA
ATCAAAGGTGCTGCCGGCCGGCCGCTCGAGCTCAGTGACTTCAGGATGGAAGAATCGTTCTCATCTAAGT
ACGTCCCGAAGTACGTTCCCTTGGCAGACGTCAAGTCGGAAAAGACAAAGAAGGGACGCTCCGTTCCCAT
GTGGATAAAAATGCTGCTGTTTGCTCTCGG
