>Addgene plasmid #21047 | pmRFP_LAP2beta_IRES_puro2b | addgene partial sequence | sequence record 26874 | 21047 with CMV-F
TGGTTTAGTGAACCGTCAGATCCGCTAGCGCTACCGGTCGCCACCATGGCCTCCTCCGAGGACGTCATCA
AGGAGTTCATGCGCTTCAAGGTGCGCATGGAGGGCTCCGTGAACGGCCACGAGTTCGAGATCGAGGGCGA
GGGCGAGGGCCGCCCCTACGAGGGCACCCAGACCGCCAAGCTGAAGGTGACCAAGGGCGGCCCCCTGCCC
TTCGCCTGGGACATCCTGTCCCCTCAGTTCCAGTACGGCTCCAAGGCCTACGTGAAGCACCCCGCCGACA
TCCCCGACTACTTGAAGCTGTCCTTCCCCGAGGGCTTCAAGTGGGAGCGCGTGATGAACTTCGAGGACGG
CGGCGTGGTGACCGTGACCCAGGACTCCTCCCTGCAGGACGGCGAGTTCATCTACAAGGTGAAGCTGCGC
GGCACCAACTTCCCCTCCGACGGCCCCGTAATGCAGAAGAAGACCATGGGCTGGGAGGCCTCCACCGAGC
GGATGTACCCCGAGGACGGCGCCCTGAAGGGCGAGATCAAGATGAGGCTGAAGCTGAAGGACGGCGGCCA
CTACGACGCCGAGGTCAAGACCACCTACATGGCCAAGAAGCCCGTGCAGCTGCCCGGCGCCTACAAGACC
GACATCAAGCTGGACATCACCTCCCACAACGAGGACTACACCATCGTGGAACAGTACGAGCGCGCCGAGG
GCCGCCACTCCACCGGCGCCCTGTACAAGTACTCAGATCTCGAGCTCAAGCTTGCATTAA
